Addgene plasmid #78089: SH3BP4 gRNA (BRDN0001487091)
Purpose: 3rd generation lentiviral gRNA plasmid targeting human SH3BP4
Depositing lab: John Doench & David Root. Depositing organization: Broad Institute. Publication: Optimized sgRNA design to maximize activity and minimize off-target effects of CRISPR-Cas9. Doench JG, Fusi N, Sullender M, Hegde M, Vaimberg EW, Donovan KF, Smith I, Tothova Z, Wilen C, Orchard R, Virgin HW, Listgarten J, Root DE. Nat Biotechnol. 2016 Jan 18. doi: 10.1038/nbt.3437. PubMed 26780180.
Backbone
  Vector backbone: lentiGuide-Puro
  Backbone manufacturer: Zhang Lab (Addgene plasmid # 52963)
  Vector type: Mammalian Expression, Lentiviral, CRISPR
  Selectable markers: Puromycin
Growth in bacteria
  Bacterial resistance: Ampicillin, 100 μg/mL
  Growth temperature: 37°C
  Growth strain: DH5alpha
  Copy number: High Copy
Gene/Insert
  Gene/Insert name: SH3BP4 (alt names: SH3BP4; NM_014521.2)
  gRNA/shRNA sequence: GCTGAATCCCAAAAGTACTG
  Species: H. sapiens (human)
  Entrez Gene: SH3BP4 (a.k.a. BOG25, TTP)
  Promoter: hU6
  Cloning method: Unknown
  Sequencing primers: 5′ U6-F; 3′ pS2-R
Terms and licenses: Academic/Nonprofit Terms; Industry Terms: Not Available to Industry
Depositor comments: The gRNA was designed to target the following Genbank reference sequence(s): NM_014521.2. Note that this plasmid does NOT contain Cas9. It should be used in conjunction with lentiCas9-Blast (Addgene #52962) or otherwise with cell lines already expressing Cas9. Browse the full kinome gRNA library at http://www.addgene.org/pooled-library/broadgpp-human-kinome/ or visit http://www.broadinstitute.org/rnai/public/ for detailed protocols and information.
How to cite: SH3BP4 gRNA (BRDN0001487091) was a gift from John Doench & David Root (Addgene plasmid # 78089 ; http://n2t.net/addgene:78089 ; RRID:Addgene_78089)
