[The description below was written by a language model from this plasmid's Addgene catalogue record and pLannotate feature annotations shown in this document.]
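Description:
SH3BP4 gRNA (BRDN0001487091) is a third-generation lentiviral CRISPR guide plasmid built on the lentiGuide-Puro backbone and designed to target human SH3BP4 (reference transcript NM_014521.2). It is propagated in E. coli as a high-copy plasmid through a ColE1/pUC-type origin and selected with ampicillin via the β-lactamase gene. An f1 origin, SV40 origin and remnants of lac and T7/T3 cloning-vector sequence are also annotated in the backbone.

The lentiviral transfer cassette begins with an RSV promoter fused to a truncated HIV-1 5' LTR, which makes genomic RNA production Tat-independent. This is followed by the Ψ packaging signal with a partial gag sequence and the Rev response element for Rev-dependent nuclear export. It ends in a ΔU3 self-inactivating 3' LTR followed by an SV40 polyadenylation signal. Within this unit, a human U6 RNA polymerase III promoter drives the SH3BP4-specific spacer joined to the Streptococcus pyogenes Cas9 guide RNA scaffold. Downstream lie a cPPT/CTS element, which aids nuclear import of the provirus, and an EF-1α core promoter with its intron A. This promoter expresses puromycin N-acetyltransferase for selection of transduced mammalian cells, and a WPRE enhances transcript expression.

The plasmid does not encode Cas9, so it is meant to be used with a separate Cas9 lentivector such as lentiCas9-Blast or in cells that already express Cas9. There the guide directs cleavage at SH3BP4 for gene knockout. The guide belongs to a human kinome gRNA collection associated with work on optimised sgRNA design for higher on-target activity and reduced off-target effects. The cloning method is not recorded.
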