Features (pLannotate 1.2.2; 29 found; start..end, strand, type, name):
     14..80      +  CDS            small t antigen (fragment): SV40 (simian virus 40) small t antigen
    106..317     +  promoter       EF-1α core promoter: core promoter for human elongation factor EF-1α
    318..1256    +  intron         EF-1α intron A: intron upstream of the start codon of human EF-1α
   1278..1877    +  CDS            PuroR (fragment): puromycin N-acetyltransferase; pac from Streptomyces; confers resistance to puromycin
   1893..2481    +  misc_feature   WPRE: woodchuck hepatitis virus posttranscriptional regulatory element
   2532..2551    +  misc_feature   cPPT/CTS (fragment): central polypurine tract and central termination sequence of HIV-1
   2553..2786    +  LTR            3' LTR (ΔU3): self-inactivating 3' long terminal repeat (LTR) from HIV-1
   2864..2985    +  polyA_signal   SV40 poly(A) signal: SV40 polyadenylation signal
   3025..3160    +  rep_origin     SV40 ori: SV40 origin of replication
   3181..3199    -  promoter       T7 promoter: promoter for bacteriophage T7 RNA polymerase
   3207..3362    +  CDS            lacZα (fragment): LacZα fragment of β-galactosidase; lacZ fragment
   3367..3795    +  rep_origin     f1 ori (sequence partly withheld): f1 bacteriophage origin of replication; arrow indicates direction of (+) strand synthesis
   3848..3952    +  promoter       AmpR promoter: bla
   3953..4813    +  CDS            AmpR: β-lactamase; bla; confers resistance to ampicillin, carbenicillin, and related antibiotics
   4984..5572    +  rep_origin     ori: high-copy-number ColE1/pMB1/pBR322/pUC origin of replication
   5755..5847    +  CDS            lacI (fragment): lac repressor; lacI; The lac repressor binds to the lac operator to inhibit transcription in E. coli. This inhibition can be relieved by adding lactose or isopropyl-β-D-thiogalactopyranoside (IPTG).
   5860..5881    +  protein_bind   CAP binding site: CAP binding activates transcription in the presence of cAMP. E. coli catabolite activator protein
   5896..5926    +  promoter       lac promoter: promoter for the E. coli lac operon
   5934..5950    +  protein_bind   lac operator: The lac repressor binds to the lac operator to inhibit transcription in E. coli. This inhibition can be relieved by adding lactose or isopropyl-β-D-thiogalactopyranoside (IPTG). lac repressor encoded by lacI
   5995..6013    +  promoter       T3 promoter: promoter for bacteriophage T3 RNA polymerase
   6041..6267    +  promoter       RSV promoter: Rous sarcoma virus enhancer/promoter
   6268..6448    +  LTR            5' LTR (truncated): truncated 5' long terminal repeat (LTR) from HIV-1
   6495..6620    +  misc_feature   HIV-1 Ψ: packaging signal of human immunodeficiency virus type 1
   6604..6967    +  CDS            HIV-1 gag (fragment): gag protein from human immunodeficiency virus 1; gag
   7113..7346    +  misc_feature   RRE: The Rev response element (RRE) of HIV-1 allows for Rev-dependent mRNA export from the nucleus to the cytoplasm.
   7723..7749    +  CDS            Rev (fragment): human immunodeficiency virus 1 (HIV-1) Rev protein; rev; enhances nuclear export of unspliced and incompletely spliced viral mRNAs
   7753..7993    +  promoter       U6 promoter: RNA polymerase III promoter for human U6 snRNA
   8023..8098    +  misc_RNA       gRNA scaffold: guide RNA scaffold for the Streptococcus pyogenes CRISPR/Cas9 system
   8154..8271    +  misc_feature   cPPT/CTS: central polypurine tract and central termination sequence of HIV-1
>Addgene plasmid #78089 | SH3BP4 gRNA (BRDN0001487091) | addgene full sequence | sequence record 188962 | Addgene Assembled Sequence
CCCGGGTGCAAAGATGGATAAAGTTTTAAACAGAGAGGAATCTTTGCAGCTAATGGACCTTCTAGGTCTT
GAAAGGAGTGGGAATTGGCTCCGGTGCCCGTCAGTGGGCAGAGCGCACATCGCCCACAGTCCCCGAGAAG
TTGGGGGGAGGGGTCGGCAATTGATCCGGTGCCTAGAGAAGGTGGCGCGGGGTAAACTGGGAAAGTGATG
TCGTGTACTGGCTCCGCCTTTTTCCCGAGGGTGGGGGAGAACCGTATATAAGTGCAGTAGTCGCCGTGAA
CGTTCTTTTTCGCAACGGGTTTGCCGCCAGAACACAGGTAAGTGCCGTGTGTGGTTCCCGCGGGCCTGGC
CTCTTTACGGGTTATGGCCCTTGCGTGCCTTGAATTACTTCCACCTGGCTGCAGTACGTGATTCTTGATC
CCGAGCTTCGGGTTGGAAGTGGGTGGGAGAGTTCGAGGCCTTGCGCTTAAGGAGCCCCTTCGCCTCGTGC
TTGAGTTGAGGCCTGGCCTGGGCGCTGGGGCCGCCGCGTGCGAATCTGGTGGCACCTTCGCGCCTGTCTC
GCTGCTTTCGATAAGTCTCTAGCCATTTAAAATTTTTGATGACCTGCTGCGACGCTTTTTTTCTGGCAAG
ATAGTCTTGTAAATGCGGGCCAAGATCTGCACACTGGTATTTCGGTTTTTGGGGCCGCGGGCGGCGACGG
GGCCCGTGCGTCCCAGCGCACATGTTCGGCGAGGCGGGGCCTGCGAGCGCGGCCACCGAGAATCGGACGG
GGGTAGTCTCAAGCTGGCCGGCCTGCTCTGGTGCCTGGCCTCGCGCCGCCGTGTATCGCCCCGCCCTGGG
CGGCAAGGCTGGCCCGGTCGGCACCAGTTGCGTGAGCGGAAAGATGGCCGCTTCCCGGCCCTGCTGCAGG
GAGCTCAAAATGGAGGACGCGGCGCTCGGGAGAGCGGGCGGGTGAGTCACCCACACAAAGGAAAAGGGCC
TTTCCGTCCTCAGCCGTCGCTTCATGTGACTCCACGGAGTACCGGGCGCCGTCCAGGCACCTCGATTAGT
TCTCGAGCTTTTGGAGTACGTCGTCTTTAGGTTGGGGGGAGGGGTTTTATGCGATGGAGTTTCCCCACAC
TGAGTGGGTGGAGACTGAAGTTAGGCCAGCTTGGCACTTGATGTAATTCTCCTTGGAATTTGCCCTTTTT
GAGTTTGGATCTTGGTTCATTCTCAAGCCTCAGACAGTGGTTCAAAGTTTTTTTCTTCCATTTCAGGTGT
CGTGACGTACGGCCACCATGACCGAGTACAAGCCCACGGTGCGCCTCGCCACCCGCGACGACGTCCCCAG
GGCCGTACGCACCCTCGCCGCCGCGTTCGCCGACTACCCCGCCACGCGCCACACCGTCGATCCGGACCGC
CACATCGAGCGGGTCACCGAGCTGCAAGAACTCTTCCTCACGCGCGTCGGGCTCGACATCGGCAAGGTGT
GGGTCGCGGACGACGGCGCCGCCGTGGCGGTCTGGACCACGCCGGAGAGCGTCGAAGCGGGGGCGGTGTT
CGCCGAGATCGGCCCGCGCATGGCCGAGTTGAGCGGTTCCCGGCTGGCCGCGCAGCAACAGATGGAAGGC
CTCCTGGCGCCGCACCGGCCCAAGGAGCCCGCGTGGTTCCTGGCCACCGTCGGAGTCTCGCCCGACCACC
AGGGCAAGGGTCTGGGCAGCGCCGTCGTGCTCCCCGGAGTGGAGGCGGCCGAGCGCGCCGGGGTGCCCGC
CTTCCTGGAGACCTCCGCGCCCCGCAACCTCCCCTTCTACGAGCGGCTCGGCTTCACCGTCACCGCCGAC
GTCGAGGTGCCCGAAGGACCGCGCACCTGGTGCATGACCCGCAAGCCCGGTGCCTGAACGCGTTAAGTCG
ACAATCAACCTCTGGATTACAAAATTTGTGAAAGATTGACTGGTATTCTTAACTATGTTGCTCCTTTTAC
GCTATGTGGATACGCTGCTTTAATGCCTTTGTATCATGCTATTGCTTCCCGTATGGCTTTCATTTTCTCC
TCCTTGTATAAATCCTGGTTGCTGTCTCTTTATGAGGAGTTGTGGCCCGTTGTCAGGCAACGTGGCGTGG
TGTGCACTGTGTTTGCTGACGCAACCCCCACTGGTTGGGGCATTGCCACCACCTGTCAGCTCCTTTCCGG
GACTTTCGCTTTCCCCCTCCCTATTGCCACGGCGGAACTCATCGCCGCCTGCCTTGCCCGCTGCTGGACA
GGGGCTCGGCTGTTGGGCACTGACAATTCCGTGGTGTTGTCGGGGAAATCATCGTCCTTTCCTTGGCTGC
TCGCCTGTGTTGCCACCTGGATTCTGCGCGGGACGTCCTTCTGCTACGTCCCTTCGGCCCTCAATCCAGC
GGACCTTCCTTCCCGCGGCCTGCTGCCGGCTCTGCGGCCTCTTCCGCGTCTTCGCCTTCGCCCTCAGACG
AGTCGGATCTCCCTTTGGGCCGCCTCCCCGCGTCGACTTTAAGACCAATGACTTACAAGGCAGCTGTAGA
TCTTAGCCACTTTTTAAAAGAAAAGGGGGGACTGGAAGGGCTAATTCACTCCCAACGAAGACAAGATCTG
CTTTTTGCTTGTACTGGGTCTCTCTGGTTAGACCAGATCTGAGCCTGGGAGCTCTCTGGCTAACTAGGGA
ACCCACTGCTTAAGCCTCAATAAAGCTTGCCTTGAGTGCTTCAAGTAGTGTGTGCCCGTCTGTTGTGTGA
CTCTGGTAACTAGAGATCCCTCAGACCCTTTTAGTCAGTGTGGAAAATCTCTAGCAGTACGTATAGTAGT
TCATGTCATCTTATTATTCAGTATTTATAACTTGCAAAGAAATGAATATCAGAGAGTGAGAGGAACTTGT
TTATTGCAGCTTATAATGGTTACAAATAAAGCAATAGCATCACAAATTTCACAAATAAAGCATTTTTTTC
ACTGCATTCTAGTTGTGGTTTGTCCAAACTCATCAATGTATCTTATCATGTCTGGCTCTAGCTATCCCGC
CCCTAACTCCGCCCATCCCGCCCCTAACTCCGCCCAGTTCCGCCCATTCTCCGCCCCATGGCTGACTAAT
TTTTTTTATTTATGCAGAGGCCGAGGCCGCCTCGGCCTCTGAGCTATTCCAGAAGTAGTGAGGAGGCTTT
TTTGGAGGCCTAGGGACGTACCCAATTCGCCCTATAGTGAGTCGTATTACGCGCGCTCACTGGCCGTCGT
TTTACAACGTCGTGACTGGGAAAACCCTGGCGTTACCCAACTTAATCGCCTTGCAGCACATCCCCCTTTC
GCCAGCTGGCGTAATAGCGAAGAGGCCCGCACCGATCGCCCTTCCCAACAGTTGCGCAGCCTGAATGGCG
AATGGG
[124 nt withheld, positions 3367-3490]
C
[91 nt withheld, positions 3492-3582]
A
[49 nt withheld, positions 3584-3632]
CCTTTGACGTTGGAGTCCACGTTCTTT
[37 nt withheld, positions 3660-3696]
ACCCTATCTCGGTCTATTCTTTTGATTTATAAGGGATTTTGCCGATTTCGGCCTATTGGTTAAAAAATGA
GCTGATTTAACAAAAATTTAACGCGAATTTTAACAAAATATTAACGCTTACAATTTAGGTGGCACTTTTC
GGGGAAATGTGCGCGGAACCCCTATTTGTTTATTTTTCTAAATACATTCAAATATGTATCCGCTCATGAG
ACAATAACCCTGATAAATGCTTCAATAATATTGAAAAAGGAAGAGTATGAGTATTCAACATTTCCGTGTC
GCCCTTATTCCCTTTTTTGCGGCATTTTGCCTTCCTGTTTTTGCTCACCCAGAAACGCTGGTGAAAGTAA
AAGATGCTGAAGATCAGTTGGGTGCACGAGTGGGTTACATCGAACTGGATCTCAACAGCGGTAAGATCCT
TGAGAGTTTTCGCCCCGAAGAACGTTTTCCAATGATGAGCACTTTTAAAGTTCTGCTATGTGGCGCGGTA
TTATCCCGTATTGACGCCGGGCAAGAGCAACTCGGTCGCCGCATACACTATTCTCAGAATGACTTGGTTG
AGTACTCACCAGTCACAGAAAAGCATCTTACGGATGGCATGACAGTAAGAGAATTATGCAGTGCTGCCAT
AACCATGAGTGATAACACTGCGGCCAACTTACTTCTGACAACGATCGGAGGACCGAAGGAGCTAACCGCT
TTTTTGCACAACATGGGGGATCATGTAACTCGCCTTGATCGTTGGGAACCGGAGCTGAATGAAGCCATAC
CAAACGACGAGCGTGACACCACGATGCCTGTAGCAATGGCAACAACGTTGCGCAAACTATTAACTGGCGA
ACTACTTACTCTAGCTTCCCGGCAACAATTAATAGACTGGATGGAGGCGGATAAAGTTGCAGGACCACTT
CTGCGCTCGGCCCTTCCGGCTGGCTGGTTTATTGCTGATAAATCTGGAGCCGGTGAGCGTGGGTCTCGCG
GTATCATTGCAGCACTGGGGCCAGATGGTAAGCCCTCCCGTATCGTAGTTATCTACACGACGGGGAGTCA
GGCAACTATGGATGAACGAAATAGACAGATCGCTGAGATAGGTGCCTCACTGATTAAGCATTGGTAACTG
TCAGACCAAGTTTACTCATATATACTTTAGATTGATTTAAAACTTCATTTTTAATTTAAAAGGATCTAGG
TGAAGATCCTTTTTGATAATCTCATGACCAAAATCCCTTAACGTGAGTTTTCGTTCCACTGAGCGTCAGA
CCCCGTAGAAAAGATCAAAGGATCTTCTTGAGATCCTTTTTTTCTGCGCGTAATCTGCTGCTTGCAAACA
AAAAAACCACCGCTACCAGCGGTGGTTTGTTTGCCGGATCAAGAGCTACCAACTCTTTTTCCGAAGGTAA
CTGGCTTCAGCAGAGCGCAGATACCAAATACTGTTCTTCTAGTGTAGCCGTAGTTAGGCCACCACTTCAA
GAACTCTGTAGCACCGCCTACATACCTCGCTCTGCTAATCCTGTTACCAGTGGCTGCTGCCAGTGGCGAT
AAGTCGTGTCTTACCGGGTTGGACTCAAGACGATAGTTACCGGATAAGGCGCAGCGGTCGGGCTGAACGG
GGGGTTCGTGCACACAGCCCAGCTTGGAGCGAACGACCTACACCGAACTGAGATACCTACAGCGTGAGCT
ATGAGAAAGCGCCACGCTTCCCGAAGGGAGAAAGGCGGACAGGTATCCGGTAAGCGGCAGGGTCGGAACA
GGAGAGCGCACGAGGGAGCTTCCAGGGGGAAACGCCTGGTATCTTTATAGTCCTGTCGGGTTTCGCCACC
TCTGACTTGAGCGTCGATTTTTGTGATGCTCGTCAGGGGGGCGGAGCCTATGGAAAAACGCCAGCAACGC
GGCCTTTTTACGGTTCCTGGCCTTTTGCTGGCCTTTTGCTCACATGTTCTTTCCTGCGTTATCCCCTGAT
TCTGTGGATAACCGTATTACCGCCTTTGAGTGAGCTGATACCGCTCGCCGCAGCCGAACGACCGAGCGCA
GCGAGTCAGTGAGCGAGGAAGCGGAAGAGCGCCCAATACGCAAACCGCCTCTCCCCGCGCGTTGGCCGAT
TCATTAATGCAGCTGGCACGACAGGTTTCCCGACTGGAAAGCGGGCAGTGAGCGCAACGCAATTAATGTG
AGTTAGCTCACTCATTAGGCACCCCAGGCTTTACACTTTATGCTTCCGGCTCGTATGTTGTGTGGAATTG
TGAGCGGATAACAATTTCACACAGGAAACAGCTATGACCATGATTACGCCAAGCGCGCAATTAACCCTCA
CTAAAGGGAACAAAAGCTGGAGCTGCAAGCTTAATGTAGTCTTATGCAATACTCTTGTAGTCTTGCAACA
TGGTAACGATGAGTTAGCAACATGCCTTACAAGGAGAGAAAAAGCACCGTGCATGCCGATTGGTGGAAGT
AAGGTGGTACGATCGTGCCTTATTAGGAAGGCAACAGACGGGTCTGACATGGATTGGACGAACCACTGAA
TTGCCGCATTGCAGAGATATTGTATTTAAGTGCCTAGCTCGATACATAAACGGGTCTCTCTGGTTAGACC
AGATCTGAGCCTGGGAGCTCTCTGGCTAACTAGGGAACCCACTGCTTAAGCCTCAATAAAGCTTGCCTTG
AGTGCTTCAAGTAGTGTGTGCCCGTCTGTTGTGTGACTCTGGTAACTAGAGATCCCTCAGACCCTTTTAG
TCAGTGTGGAAAATCTCTAGCAGTGGCGCCCGAACAGGGACTTGAAAGCGAAAGGGAAACCAGAGGAGCT
CTCTCGACGCAGGACTCGGCTTGCTGAAGCGCGCACGGCAAGAGGCGAGGGGCGGCGACTGGTGAGTACG
CCAAAAATTTTGACTAGCGGAGGCTAGAAGGAGAGAGATGGGTGCGAGAGCGTCAGTATTAAGCGGGGGA
GAATTAGATCGCGATGGGAAAAAATTCGGTTAAGGCCAGGGGGAAAGAAAAAATATAAATTAAAACATAT
AGTATGGGCAAGCAGGGAGCTAGAACGATTCGCAGTTAATCCTGGCCTGTTAGAAACATCAGAAGGCTGT
AGACAAATACTGGGACAGCTACAACCATCCCTTCAGACAGGATCAGAAGAACTTAGATCATTATATAATA
CAGTAGCAACCCTCTATTGTGTGCATCAAAGGATAGAGATAAAAGACACCAAGGAAGCTTTAGACAAGAT
AGAGGAAGAGCAAAACAAAAGTAAGACCACCGCACAGCAAGCGGCCGCTGATCTTCAGACCTGGAGGAGG
AGATATGAGGGACAATTGGAGAAGTGAATTATATAAATATAAAGTAGTAAAAATTGAACCATTAGGAGTA
GCACCCACCAAGGCAAAGAGAAGAGTGGTGCAGAGAGAAAAAAGAGCAGTGGGAATAGGAGCTTTGTTCC
TTGGGTTCTTGGGAGCAGCAGGAAGCACTATGGGCGCAGCGTCAATGACGCTGACGGTACAGGCCAGACA
ATTATTGTCTGGTATAGTGCAGCAGCAGAACAATTTGCTGAGGGCTATTGAGGCGCAACAGCATCTGTTG
CAACTCACAGTCTGGGGCATCAAGCAGCTCCAGGCAAGAATCCTGGCTGTGGAAAGATACCTAAAGGATC
AACAGCTCCTGGGGATTTGGGGTTGCTCTGGAAAACTCATTTGCACCACTGCTGTGCCTTGGAATGCTAG
TTGGAGTAATAAATCTCTGGAACAGATTTGGAATCACACGACCTGGATGGAGTGGGACAGAGAAATTAAC
AATTACACAAGCTTAATACACTCCTTAATTGAAGAATCGCAAAACCAGCAAGAAAAGAATGAACAAGAAT
TATTGGAATTAGATAAATGGGCAAGTTTGTGGAATTGGTTTAACATAACAAATTGGCTGTGGTATATAAA
ATTATTCATAATGATAGTAGGAGGCTTGGTAGGTTTAAGAATAGTTTTTGCTGTACTTTCTATAGTGAAT
AGAGTTAGGCAGGGATATTCACCATTATCGTTTCAGACCCACCTCCCAACCCCGAGGGGACCCAGAGAGG
GCCTATTTCCCATGATTCCTTCATATTTGCATATACGATACAAGGCTGTTAGAGAGATAATTAGAATTAA
TTTGACTGTAAACACAAAGATATTAGTACAAAATACGTGACGTAGAAAGTAATAATTTCTTGGGTAGTTT
GCAGTTTTAAAATTATGTTTTAAAATGGACTATCATATGCTTACCGTAACTTGAAAGTATTTCGATTTCT
TGGCTTTATATATCTTGTGGAAAGGACGAAACACCGGCTGAATCCCAAAAGTACTGGTTTTAGAGCTAGA
AATAGCAAGTTAAAATAAGGCTAGTCCGTTATCAACTTGAAAAAGTGGCACCGAGTCGGTGCTTTTTTAA
GCTTGGCGTAACTAGATCTTGAGACAAATGGCAGTATTCATCCACAATTTTAAAAGAAAAGGGGGGATTG
GGGGGTACAGTGCAGGGGAAAGAATAGTAGACATAATAGCAACAGACATACAAACTAAAGAATTACAAAA
ACAAATTACAAAAATTCAAAATTTTCGGGTTTATTACAGGGACAGCAGAGATCCACTTTGGCGCCGGCTC
GAGGGGG
