>Addgene plasmid #78089 | SH3BP4 gRNA (BRDN0001487091) | depositor partial sequence | sequence record 145548 | Target Sequence
GCTGAATCCCAAAAGTACTG
