>Addgene plasmid #78089 | SH3BP4 gRNA (BRDN0001487091) | addgene partial sequence | sequence record 188961 | hU6-F
ACGTAGAAAGTAATAATTTCTTGGGTAGTTTGCAGTTTTAAAATTATGTTTTAAAATGGACTATCATATG
CTTACCGTAACTTGAAAGTATTTCGATTTCTTGGCTTTATATATCTTGTGGAAAGGACGAAACACCGGCT
GAATCCCAAAAGTACTGGTTTTAGAGCTAGAAATAGCAAGTTAAAATAAGGCTAGTCCGTTATCAACTTG
AAAAAGTGGCACCGAGTCGGTGCTTTTTTAAGCTTGGCGTAACTAGATCTTGAGACAAATGGCAGTATTC
ATCCACAATTTTAAAAGAAAAGGGGGGATTGGGGGGTACAGTGCAGGGGAAAGAATAGTAGACATAATAG
CAACAGACATACAAACTAAAGAATTACAAAAACAAATTACAAAAATTCAAAATTTTCGGGTTTATTACAG
GGACAGCAGAGATCCACTTTGGCGCCGGCTCGAGGGGGCCCGGGTGCAAAGATGGATAAAGTTTTAAACA
GAGAGGAATCTTTGCAGCTAATGGACCTTCTAGGTCTTGAAAGGAGTGGGAATTGGCTCCGGTGCCCGTC
AGTGGGCAGA
